Addgene plasmid #145972: pRSFDuetG-HsRCK(MCSI)_B
Purpose: Bacterial Expression of HsRck
Depositing lab: Elisa Izaurralde. Depositing organization: Max Planck Institute for Developmental Biology.
Backbone
  Vector backbone: Unknown
  Vector type: Bacterial Expression
Growth in bacteria
  Bacterial resistance: Kanamycin, 50 μg/mL
  Growth temperature: 37°C
  Growth strain: DH5alpha
  Copy number: Low Copy
Gene/Insert
  Gene/Insert name: HsRck
  Species: H. sapiens (human)
  Entrez Gene: DDX6 (a.k.a. HLR2, IDDILF, P54, RCK, Rck/p54)
  Cloning method: Unknown
Terms and licenses: Academic/Nonprofit Terms; Industry Terms: Not Available to Industry
Depositor comments: Plasmids from this collection were made available to the research community and donated after the lab closed. Please note that the sequence provided by the depositing laboratory may be theoretical/predicted or based on Sanger sequencing results. There may be discrepancies between sequencing results obtained by Addgene and the depositor sequence. If an Addgene verified sequence is not available, please contact before placing your order to request that our lab fully sequence the plasmid.
How to cite: pRSFDuetG-HsRCK(MCSI)_B was a gift from Elisa Izaurralde (Addgene plasmid # 145972)
