[The description below was written by a language model from this plasmid's Addgene catalogue record and pLannotate feature annotations shown in this document.]
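Description:
pRSFDuetG-HsRCK(MCSI)_B is a bacterial expression plasmid for producing human DDX6 (also called RCK or p54), a protein annotated as essential for P-body assembly and involved in storing translationally silent mRNAs and in decapping. The catalogue lists the backbone as unknown, but the name and the annotated features fit a Duet-type two-cassette T7 co-expression vector. It carries the RSF1030 origin, which allows it to coexist in E. coli with plasmids bearing compatible origins, and a kanamycin resistance gene for selection. It also encodes lacI under its own promoter. The record describes it as low copy.

The DDX6 coding sequence sits in the first cassette, downstream of a T7 promoter, lac operator and T7 gene 10 ribosome binding site, so expression depends on T7 RNA polymerase and can be induced with IPTG. A second T7 promoter/lac operator unit follows and drives Schistosoma japonicum glutathione S-transferase. This presumably accounts for the "G" in the name, marking a second site set up for GST fusions. Further downstream are an S-tag fragment and a single T7 terminator.

The two sequence records differ at this second site. The depositor sequence (5,932 nt) shows GST alone, whereas the repository's sequencing result (6,082 nt) contains an additional short coding fragment after GST that matches PATL1, a scaffold protein linking deadenylation and decapping; the best database hit is the zebrafish protein. If the sequenced version is correct, the plasmid would co-express DDX6 with a GST-tagged PATL1 fragment, which would suit pull-down or complex-reconstitution work. The catalogue entry does not mention this insert, and no tag on DDX6 itself is annotated.
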