Features (pLannotate 1.2.2; 19 found; start..end, strand, type, name):
      3..27      +  protein_bind   lac operator: The lac repressor binds to the lac operator to inhibit transcription in E. coli. This inhibition can be relieved by adding lactose or isopropyl-β-D-thiogalactopyranoside (IPTG). lac repressor encoded by lacI
     42..64      +  RBS            RBS: efficient ribosome binding site from bacteriophage T7 gene 10 (Olins and Rangwala, 1989)
    143..1558    +  CDS            DDX6 (sequence partly withheld): DDX6_HUMAN - Also known as HLR2, RCK. Experimental evidence at protein level: Swiss-Prot protein existence level 1. Essential for the formation of P-bodies, cytosolic membrane- less ribonucleoprotein granules involved in RNA metabolism through the coordinated storage of mRNAs encoding regulatory functions (PubMed:25995375, PubMed:27342281, PubMed:31422817). Plays a role in P- bodies to coordinate the storage of translationally inactive mRNAs in the cytoplasm and prevent their degradation (PubMed:27342281). In the process of mRNA degradation, plays a role in mRNA decapping (PubMed:16364915). Bl
   1627..1645    +  promoter       T7 promoter: promoter for bacteriophage T7 RNA polymerase
   1646..1670    +  protein_bind   lac operator: The lac repressor binds to the lac operator to inhibit transcription in E. coli. This inhibition can be relieved by adding lactose or isopropyl-β-D-thiogalactopyranoside (IPTG). lac repressor encoded by lacI
   1716..2369    +  CDS            GST26_SCHJA: Experimental evidence at protein level: Swiss-Prot protein existence level 1. GST isoenzymes appear to play a central role in the parasite detoxification system. Other functions are also suspected including a role in increasing the solubility of haematin in the parasite gut. From Schistosoma japonicum (Blood fluke).
   2469..2510    +  CDS            S-Tag (fragment): affinity and epitope tag derived from pancreatic ribonuclease A
   2540..2557    +  CDS            SET1 (fragment): solubility-enhancement tag derived from T7 phage gene 10B
   2565..2612    +  terminator     T7 terminator: transcription terminator for bacteriophage T7 RNA polymerase
   2776..2833    +  promoter       AmpR promoter (fragment): bla
   2842..3657    -  CDS            KanR: aminoglycoside phosphotransferase; aph(3')-Ia; confers resistance to kanamycin in bacteria or G418 (Geneticin®) in eukaryotes
   3658..3749    -  promoter       AmpR promoter: bla
   3765..4514    -  rep_origin     RSF ori: Plasmids containing the RSF 1030 origin of replication can be propagated in E. coli cells that contain additional plasmids with compatible origins.
   4597..4661    -  CDS            TcR (fragment): tetracycline efflux protein; tet; confers resistance to tetracycline
   4676..4697    -  protein_bind   CAP binding site: CAP binding activates transcription in the presence of cAMP. E. coli catabolite activator protein
   4710..5792    -  CDS            lacI: lac repressor; lacI; The lac repressor binds to the lac operator to inhibit transcription in E. coli. This inhibition can be relieved by adding lactose or isopropyl-β-D-thiogalactopyranoside (IPTG).
   5793..5870    -  promoter       lacI promoter: lacI
   5878..5913    -  CDS            TcR (fragment): tetracycline efflux protein; tet; confers resistance to tetracycline
   5916..2       +  promoter       T7 promoter (across the origin): promoter for bacteriophage T7 RNA polymerase
>Addgene plasmid #145972 | pRSFDuetG-HsRCK(MCSI)_B | depositor full sequence | sequence record 288417 | Full Sequence
GGGGAATTGTGAGCGGATAACAATTCCCCTGTAGAAATAATTTTGTTTAACTTTAATAAGGAGATATACC
ATGGGCAGCAGCCATCACCATCATCACCACAGCGCGGGTCTGGAAGTTCTGTTCCAGGGGCCCCAGGATC
CGATGGGTCTGTCCAGTCAAAATGGTCAGCTGAGAGGCCCTGTGAAACCCACTGGTGGCCCTGGAGGAGG
GGGCACACAGACACAGCAACAGATGAACCAGCTGAAAAACACCAACACAATCAATAATGGCACTCAGCAG
CAAGCACAGAGTATGACCACCACTATTAAACCTGGTGATGACTGGAAAAAGACTTTAAAACTCCCTCCAA
AGGATCTAAGAATCAAAACTTCGGATGTGACCTCCACAAAAGGAAATGAGTTTGAAGATTACTGTTTGAA
ACGGGAGTTACTGATGGGAATTTTTGAAATGGGCTGGGAAAAGCCATCTCCTATTCAGGAGGAGAGCATT
CCCATTGCTTTATCTGGTAGGGATATCTTAGCTAGAGCAAAAAATGGAACAGGCAAGAGCGGTGCCTACC
TCATTCCCTTACTTGAACGGCTAGACCTGAAGAAGGACAATATACAAGCAATGGTGATTGTTCCCACTAG
AGAACTTGCTCTACAGGTCAGTCAAATTTGCATCCAGGTCAGCAAACACATGGGAGGGGCCAAAGTGATG
GCAACCACAGGAGGAACCAATTTACGAGATGACATAATGAGGCTTGATGATACAGTGCACGTGGTGATTG
CTACCCCTGGGAGAATCCTGGATCTTATTAAGAAAGGAGTAGCAAAGGTTGATCATGTCCAGATGATAGT
ATTGGATGAGGCAGATAAGTTGCTGTCACAGGATTTTGTGCAGATAATGGAGGATATTATTCTCACGCTA
CCTAAAAACAGGCAGATTTTACTATATTCCGCTACTTTCCCTCTTAGTGTACAGAAGTTCATGAATTCCC
ATTTGCAGAAACCCTATGAGATTAACCTGATGGAG
[501 nt withheld, positions 1016-1516]
GTGGCAGAATACCACAGCGAGCCTGTAGAAGATGAGAAACCTTAAGCGGCCGCATAATGCTTAAGTCGAA
CAGAAAGTAATCGTATTGTACACGGCCGCATAATCGAAATTAATACGACTCACTATAGGGGAATTGTGAG
CGGATAACAATTCCCCATCTTAGTATATTAGTTAAGTATAAGAAGGAGATATACATAATATGTCCCCTAT
ACTAGGTTATTGGAAAATTAAGGGCCTTGTGCAACCCACTCGACTTCTTTTGGAATATCTTGAAGAAAAA
TATGAAGAGCATTTGTATGAGCGCGATGAAGGTGATAAATGGCGAAACAAAAAGTTTGAATTGGGTTTGG
AGTTTCCCAATCTTCCTTATTATATTGATGGTGATGTTAAATTAACACAGTCTATGGCCATCATACGTTA
TATAGCTGACAAGCACAACATGTTGGGTGGTTGTCCAAAAGAGCGTGCAGAGATTTCAATGCTTGAAGGA
GCGGTTTTGGATATTAGATACGGTGTTTCGAGAATTGCATATAGTAAAGACTTTGAAACTCTCAAAGTTG
ATTTTCTTAGCAAGCTACCTGAAATGCTGAAAATGTTCGAAGATCGTTTATGTCATAAAACATATTTAAA
TGGTGATCATGTAACCCATCCTGACTTCATGTTGTATGACGCTCTTGATGTTGTTTTATACATGGACCCA
ATGTGCCTGGATGCGTTCCCAAAATTAGTTTGTTTTAAAAAACGTATTGAAGCTATCCCACAAATTGATA
AGTACTTGAAATCCAGCAAGTATATAGCATGGCCTTTGCAGGGCTGGCAAGCCACGTTTGGTGGTGGCGA
CCATCCTCCAAAATCGGATCTGGAAGTTCTGTTCCAGGGGCCCCATATGGCAGATCTCAATTGGATATCG
GCCGGCCACGCGATCGCTGACGTCGGTACCCTCGAGTCTGGTAAAGAAACCGCTGCTGCGAAATTTGAAC
GCCAGCACATGGACTCGTCTACTAGCGCAGCTTAATTAACCTAGGCTGCTGCCACCGCTGAGCAATAACT
AGCATAACCCCTTGGGGCCTCTAAACGGGTCTTGAGGGGTTTTTTGCTGAAACCTCAGGCATTTGAGAAG
CACACGGTCACACTGCTTCCGGTAGTCAATAAACCGGTAAACCAGCAATAGACATAAGCGGCTATTTAAC
GACCCTGCCCTGAACCGACGACAAGCTGACGACCGGGTCTCCGCAAGTGGCACTTTTCGGGGAAATGTGC
GCGGAACCCCTATTTGTTTATTTTTCTAAATACATTCAAATATGTATCCGCTCATGAATTAATTCTTAGA
AAAACTCATCGAGCATCAAATGAAACTGCAATTTATTCATATCAGGATTATCAATACCATATTTTTGAAA
AAGCCGTTTCTGTAATGAAGGAGAAAACTCACCGAGGCAGTTCCATAGGATGGCAAGATCCTGGTATCGG
TCTGCGATTCCGACTCGTCCAACATCAATACAACCTATTAATTTCCCCTCGTCAAAAATAAGGTTATCAA
GTGAGAAATCACCATGAGTGACGACTGAATCCGGTGAGAATGGCAAAAGTTTATGCATTTCTTTCCAGAC
TTGTTCAACAGGCCAGCCATTACGCTCGTCATCAAAATCACTCGCATCAACCAAACCGTTATTCATTCGT
GATTGCGCCTGAGCGAGACGAAATACGCGGTCGCTGTTAAAAGGACAATTACAAACAGGAATCGAATGCA
ACCGGCGCAGGAACACTGCCAGCGCATCAACAATATTTTCACCTGAATCAGGATATTCTTCTAATACCTG
GAATGCTGTTTTCCCGGGGATCGCAGTGGTGAGTAACCATGCATCATCAGGAGTACGGATAAAATGCTTG
ATGGTCGGAAGAGGCATAAATTCCGTCAGCCAGTTTAGTCTGACCATCTCATCTGTAACATCATTGGCAA
CGCTACCTTTGCCATGTTTCAGAAACAACTCTGGCGCATCGGGCTTCCCATACAATCGATAGATTGTCGC
ACCTGATTGCCCGACATTATCGCGAGCCCATTTATACCCATATAAATCAGCATCCATGTTGGAATTTAAT
CGCGGCCTAGAGCAAGACGTTTCCCGTTGAATATGGCTCATACTCTTCCTTTTTCAATATTATTGAAGCA
TTTATCAGGGTTATTGTCTCATGAGCGGATACATATTTGAATGTATTTAGAAAAATAAACAAATAGGCAT
GCAGCGCTCTTCCGCTTCCTCGCTCACTGACTCGCTACGCTCGGTCGTTCGACTGCGGCGAGCGGTGTCA
GCTCACTCAAAAGCGGTAATACGGTTATCCACAGAATCAGGGGATAAAGCCGGAAAGAACATGTGAGCAA
AAAGCAAAGCACCGGAAGAAGCCAACGCCGCAGGCGTTTTTCCATAGGCTCCGCCCCCCTGACGAGCATC
ACAAAAATCGACGCTCAAGCCAGAGGTGGCGAAACCCGACAGGACTATAAAGATACCAGGCGTTTCCCCC
TGGAAGCTCCCTCGTGCGCTCTCCTGTTCCGACCCTGCCGCTTACCGGATACCTGTCCGCCTTTCTCCCT
TCGGGAAGCGTGGCGCTTTCTCATAGCTCACGCTGTTGGTATCTCAGTTCGGTGTAGGTCGTTCGCTCCA
AGCTGGGCTGTGTGCACGAACCCCCCGTTCAGCCCGACCGCTGCGCCTTATCCGGTAACTATCGTCTTGA
GTCCAACCCGGTAAGACACGACTTATCGCCACTGGCAGCAGCCATTGGTAACTGATTTAGAGGACTTTGT
CTTGAAGTTATGCACCTGTTAAGGCTAAACTGAAAGAACAGATTTTGGTGAGTGCGGTCCTCCAACCCAC
TTACCTTGGTTCAAAGAGTTGGTAGCTCAGCGAACCTTGAGAAAACCACCGTTGGTAGCGGTGGTTTTTC
TTTATTTATGAGATGATGAATCAATCGGTCTATCAAGTCAACGAACAGCTATTCCGTTACTCTAGATTTC
AGTGCAATTTATCTCTTCAAATGTAGCACCTGAAGTCAGCCCCATACGATATAAGTTGTAATTCTCATGT
TAGTCATGCCCCGCGCCCACCGGAAGGAGCTGACTGGGTTGAAGGCTCTCAAGGGCATCGGTCGAGATCC
CGGTGCCTAATGAGTGAGCTAACTTACATTAATTGCGTTGCGCTCACTGCCCGCTTTCCAGTCGGGAAAC
CTGTCGTGCCAGCTGCATTAATGAATCGGCCAACGCGCGGGGAGAGGCGGTTTGCGTATTGGGCGCCAGG
GTGGTTTTTCTTTTCACCAGTGAGACGGGCAACAGCTGATTGCCCTTCACCGCCTGGCCCTGAGAGAGTT
GCAGCAAGCGGTCCACGCTGGTTTGCCCCAGCAGGCGAAAATCCTGTTTGATGGTGGTTAACGGCGGGAT
ATAACATGAGCTGTCTTCGGTATCGTCGTATCCCACTACCGAGATGTCCGCACCAACGCGCAGCCCGGAC
TCGGTAATGGCGCGCATTGCGCCCAGCGCCATCTGATCGTTGGCAACCAGCATCGCAGTGGGAACGATGC
CCTCATTCAGCATTTGCATGGTTTGTTGAAAACCGGACATGGCACTCCAGTCGCCTTCCCGTTCCGCTAT
CGGCTGAATTTGATTGCGAGTGAGATATTTATGCCAGCCAGCCAGACGCAGACGCGCCGAGACAGAACTT
AATGGGCCCGCTAACAGCGCGATTTGCTGGTGACCCAATGCGACCAGATGCTCCACGCCCAGTCGCGTAC
CGTCTTCATGGGAGAAAATAATACTGTTGATGGGTGTCTGGTCAGAGACATCAAGAAATAACGCCGGAAC
ATTAGTGCAGGCAGCTTCCACAGCAATGGCATCCTGGTCATCCAGCGGATAGTTAATGATCAGCCCACTG
ACGCGTTGCGCGAGAAGATTGTGCACCGCCGCTTTACAGGCTTCGACGCCGCTTCGTTCTACCATCGACA
CCACCACGCTGGCACCCAGTTGATCGGCGCGAGATTTAATCGCCGCGACAATTTGCGACGGCGCGTGCAG
GGCCAGACTGGAGGTGGCAACGCCAATCAGCAACGACTGTTTGCCCGCCAGTTGTTGTGCCACGCGGTTG
GGAATGTAATTCAGCTCCGCCATCGCCGCTTCCACTTTTTCCCGCGTTTTCGCAGAAACGTGGCTGGCCT
GGTTCACCACGCGGGAAACGGTCTGATAAGAGACACCGGCATACTCTGCGACATCGTATAACGTTACTGG
TTTCACATTCACCACCCTGAATTGACTCTCTTCCGGGCGCTATCATGCCATACCGCGAAAGGTTTTGCGC
CATTCGATGGTGTCCGGGATCTCGACGCTCTCCCTTATGCGACTCCTGCATTAGGAAATTAATACGACTC
ACTATA
