Features (pLannotate 1.2.2; 20 found; start..end, strand, type, name):
    342..518     +  CDS            patl1 (fragment): PATL1_DANRE - Experimental evidence at protein level: Swiss-Prot protein existence level 1. RNA-binding protein involved in deadenylation-dependent decapping of mRNAs, leading to the degradation of mRNAs. Acts as a scaffold protein that connects deadenylation and decapping machinery. Required for cytoplasmic mRNA processing body (P-body) assembly. From Danio rerio (Zebrafish) (Brachydanio rerio).
    540..581     +  CDS            S-Tag (fragment): affinity and epitope tag derived from pancreatic ribonuclease A
    611..628     +  CDS            SET1 (fragment): solubility-enhancement tag derived from T7 phage gene 10B
    636..683     +  terminator     T7 terminator: transcription terminator for bacteriophage T7 RNA polymerase
    847..904     +  promoter       AmpR promoter (fragment): bla
    913..1728    -  CDS            KanR: aminoglycoside phosphotransferase; aph(3')-Ia; confers resistance to kanamycin in bacteria or G418 (Geneticin®) in eukaryotes
   1729..1820    -  promoter       AmpR promoter: bla
   1836..2585    -  rep_origin     RSF ori: Plasmids containing the RSF 1030 origin of replication can be propagated in E. coli cells that contain additional plasmids with compatible origins.
   2668..2732    -  CDS            TcR (fragment): tetracycline efflux protein; tet; confers resistance to tetracycline
   2747..2768    -  protein_bind   CAP binding site: CAP binding activates transcription in the presence of cAMP. E. coli catabolite activator protein
   2781..3863    -  CDS            lacI: lac repressor; lacI; The lac repressor binds to the lac operator to inhibit transcription in E. coli. This inhibition can be relieved by adding lactose or isopropyl-β-D-thiogalactopyranoside (IPTG).
   3864..3941    -  promoter       lacI promoter: lacI
   3949..3984    -  CDS            TcR (fragment): tetracycline efflux protein; tet; confers resistance to tetracycline
   3987..4005    +  promoter       T7 promoter: promoter for bacteriophage T7 RNA polymerase
   4006..4030    +  protein_bind   lac operator: The lac repressor binds to the lac operator to inhibit transcription in E. coli. This inhibition can be relieved by adding lactose or isopropyl-β-D-thiogalactopyranoside (IPTG). lac repressor encoded by lacI
   4045..4067    +  RBS            RBS: efficient ribosome binding site from bacteriophage T7 gene 10 (Olins and Rangwala, 1989)
   4146..5561    +  CDS            DDX6 (sequence partly withheld): DDX6_HUMAN - Also known as HLR2, RCK. Experimental evidence at protein level: Swiss-Prot protein existence level 1. Essential for the formation of P-bodies, cytosolic membrane- less ribonucleoprotein granules involved in RNA metabolism through the coordinated storage of mRNAs encoding regulatory functions (PubMed:25995375, PubMed:27342281, PubMed:31422817). Plays a role in P- bodies to coordinate the storage of translationally inactive mRNAs in the cytoplasm and prevent their degradation (PubMed:27342281). In the process of mRNA degradation, plays a role in mRNA decapping (PubMed:16364915). Bl
   5630..5648    +  promoter       T7 promoter: promoter for bacteriophage T7 RNA polymerase
   5649..5673    +  protein_bind   lac operator: The lac repressor binds to the lac operator to inhibit transcription in E. coli. This inhibition can be relieved by adding lactose or isopropyl-β-D-thiogalactopyranoside (IPTG). lac repressor encoded by lacI
   5719..290     +  CDS            GST26_SCHJA (across the origin): Experimental evidence at protein level: Swiss-Prot protein existence level 1. GST isoenzymes appear to play a central role in the parasite detoxification system. Other functions are also suspected including a role in increasing the solubility of haematin in the parasite gut. From Schistosoma japonicum (Blood fluke).
>Addgene plasmid #145972 | pRSFDuetG-HsRCK(MCSI)_B | addgene full sequence | sequence record 383963 | Addgene NGS Result
TTCTTAGCAAGCTACCTGAAATGCTGAAAATGTTCGAAGATCGTTTATGTCATAAAACATATTTAAATGG
TGATCATGTAACCCATCCTGACTTCATGTTGTATGACGCTCTTGATGTTGTTTTATACATGGACCCAATG
TGCCTGGATGCGTTCCCAAAATTAGTTTGTTTTAAAAAACGTATTGAAGCTATCCCACAAATTGATAAGT
ACTTGAAATCCAGCAAGTATATAGCATGGCCTTTGCAGGGCTGGCAAGCCACGTTTGGTGGTGGCGACCA
TCCTCCAAAATCGGATCTGGAAGTTCTGTTCCAGGGGCCCCATATGGCAGATCTCAATTGGATGTTCCGC
TACGAGTCTTTGGAGGATTGTCCTCTGGATGAAGATGAAGATGCATTTCAGGGACTGGGAGAAGAAGATG
AAGAGATTGATCAATTCAATGATGATACATTTGGGTCAGGTGCAGTTGATGATGATTGGCAGGAAGCACA
TGAGCGCCTGGCTGAATTGGAAGAAAAGTAGGGTACCCTCGAGTCTGGTAAAGAAACCGCTGCTGCGAAA
TTTGAACGCCAGCACATGGACTCGTCTACTAGCGCAGCTTAATTAACCTAGGCTGCTGCCACCGCTGAGC
AATAACTAGCATAACCCCTTGGGGCCTCTAAACGGGTCTTGAGGGGTTTTTTGCTGAAACCTCAGGCATT
TGAGAAGCACACGGTCACACTGCTTCCGGTAGTCAATAAACCGGTAAACCAGCAATAGACATAAGCGGCT
ATTTAACGACCCTGCCCTGAACCGACGACAAGCTGACGACCGGGTCTCCGCAAGTGGCACTTTTCGGGGA
AATGTGCGCGGAACCCCTATTTGTTTATTTTTCTAAATACATTCAAATATGTATCCGCTCATGAATTAAT
TCTTAGAAAAACTCATCGAGCATCAAATGAAACTGCAATTTATTCATATCAGGATTATCAATACCATATT
TTTGAAAAAGCCGTTTCTGTAATGAAGGAGAAAACTCACCGAGGCAGTTCCATAGGATGGCAAGATCCTG
GTATCGGTCTGCGATTCCGACTCGTCCAACATCAATACAACCTATTAATTTCCCCTCGTCAAAAATAAGG
TTATCAAGTGAGAAATCACCATGAGTGACGACTGAATCCGGTGAGAATGGCAAAAGTTTATGCATTTCTT
TCCAGACTTGTTCAACAGGCCAGCCATTACGCTCGTCATCAAAATCACTCGCATCAACCAAACCGTTATT
CATTCGTGATTGCGCCTGAGCGAGACGAAATACGCGGTCGCTGTTAAAAGGACAATTACAAACAGGAATC
GAATGCAACCGGCGCAGGAACACTGCCAGCGCATCAACAATATTTTCACCTGAATCAGGATATTCTTCTA
ATACCTGGAATGCTGTTTTCCCGGGGATCGCAGTGGTGAGTAACCATGCATCATCAGGAGTACGGATAAA
ATGCTTGATGGTCGGAAGAGGCATAAATTCCGTCAGCCAGTTTAGTCTGACCATCTCATCTGTAACATCA
TTGGCAACGCTACCTTTGCCATGTTTCAGAAACAACTCTGGCGCATCGGGCTTCCCATACAATCGATAGA
TTGTCGCACCTGATTGCCCGACATTATCGCGAGCCCATTTATACCCATATAAATCAGCATCCATGTTGGA
ATTTAATCGCGGCCTAGAGCAAGACGTTTCCCGTTGAATATGGCTCATACTCTTCCTTTTTCAATATTAT
TGAAGCATTTATCAGGGTTATTGTCTCATGAGCGGATACATATTTGAATGTATTTAGAAAAATAAACAAA
TAGGCATGCAGCGCTCTTCCGCTTCCTCGCTCACTGACTCGCTACGCTCGGTCGTTCGACTGCGGCGAGC
GGTGTCAGCTCACTCAAAAGCGGTAATACGGTTATCCACAGAATCAGGGGATAAAGCCGGAAAGAACATG
TGAGCAAAAAGCAAAGCACCGGAAGAAGCCAACGCCGCAGGCGTTTTTCCATAGGCTCCGCCCCCCTGAC
GAGCATCACAAAAATCGACGCTCAAGCCAGAGGTGGCGAAACCCGACAGGACTATAAAGATACCAGGCGT
TTCCCCCTGGAAGCTCCCTCGTGCGCTCTCCTGTTCCGACCCTGCCGCTTACCGGATACCTGTCCGCCTT
TCTCCCTTCGGGAAGCGTGGCGCTTTCTCATAGCTCACGCTGTTGGTATCTCAGTTCGGTGTAGGTCGTT
CGCTCCAAGCTGGGCTGTGTGCACGAACCCCCCGTTCAGCCCGACCGCTGCGCCTTATCCGGTAACTATC
GTCTTGAGTCCAACCCGGTAAGACACGACTTATCGCCACTGGCAGCAGCCATTGGTAACTGATTTAGAGG
ACTTTGTCTTGAAGTTATGCACCTGTTAAGGCTAAACTGAAAGAACAGATTTTGGTGAGTGCGGTCCTCC
AACCCACTTACCTTGGTTCAAAGAGTTGGTAGCTCAGCGAACCTTGAGAAAACCACCGTTGGTAGCGGTG
GTTTTTCTTTATTTATGAGATGATGAATCAATCGGTCTATCAAGTCAACGAACAGCTATTCCGTTACTCT
AGATTTCAGTGCAATTTATCTCTTCAAATGTAGCACCTGAAGTCAGCCCCATACGATATAAGTTGTAATT
CTCATGTTAGTCATGCCCCGCGCCCACCGGAAGGAGCTGACTGGGTTGAAGGCTCTCAAGGGCATCGGTC
GAGATCCCGGTGCCTAATGAGTGAGCTAACTTACATTAATTGCGTTGCGCTCACTGCCCGCTTTCCAGTC
GGGAAACCTGTCGTGCCAGCTGCATTAATGAATCGGCCAACGCGCGGGGAGAGGCGGTTTGCGTATTGGG
CGCCAGGGTGGTTTTTCTTTTCACCAGTGAGACGGGCAACAGCTGATTGCCCTTCACCGCCTGGCCCTGA
GAGAGTTGCAGCAAGCGGTCCACGCTGGTTTGCCCCAGCAGGCGAAAATCCTGTTTGATGGTGGTTAACG
GCGGGATATAACATGAGCTGTCTTCGGTATCGTCGTATCCCACTACCGAGATGTCCGCACCAACGCGCAG
CCCGGACTCGGTAATGGCGCGCATTGCGCCCAGCGCCATCTGATCGTTGGCAACCAGCATCGCAGTGGGA
ACGATGCCCTCATTCAGCATTTGCATGGTTTGTTGAAAACCGGACATGGCACTCCAGTCGCCTTCCCGTT
CCGCTATCGGCTGAATTTGATTGCGAGTGAGATATTTATGCCAGCCAGCCAGACGCAGACGCGCCGAGAC
AGAACTTAATGGGCCCGCTAACAGCGCGATTTGCTGGTGACCCAATGCGACCAGATGCTCCACGCCCAGT
CGCGTACCGTCTTCATGGGAGAAAATAATACTGTTGATGGGTGTCTGGTCAGAGACATCAAGAAATAACG
CCGGAACATTAGTGCAGGCAGCTTCCACAGCAATGGCATCCTGGTCATCCAGCGGATAGTTAATGATCAG
CCCACTGACGCGTTGCGCGAGAAGATTGTGCACCGCCGCTTTACAGGCTTCGACGCCGCTTCGTTCTACC
ATCGACACCACCACGCTGGCACCCAGTTGATCGGCGCGAGATTTAATCGCCGCGACAATTTGCGACGGCG
CGTGCAGGGCCAGACTGGAGGTGGCAACGCCAATCAGCAACGACTGTTTGCCCGCCAGTTGTTGTGCCAC
GCGGTTGGGAATGTAATTCAGCTCCGCCATCGCCGCTTCCACTTTTTCCCGCGTTTTCGCAGAAACGTGG
CTGGCCTGGTTCACCACGCGGGAAACGGTCTGATAAGAGACACCGGCATACTCTGCGACATCGTATAACG
TTACTGGTTTCACATTCACCACCCTGAATTGACTCTCTTCCGGGCGCTATCATGCCATACCGCGAAAGGT
TTTGCGCCATTCGATGGTGTCCGGGATCTCGACGCTCTCCCTTATGCGACTCCTGCATTAGGAAATTAAT
ACGACTCACTATAGGGGAATTGTGAGCGGATAACAATTCCCCTGTAGAAATAATTTTGTTTAACTTTAAT
AAGGAGATATACCATGGGCAGCAGCCATCACCATCATCACCACAGCGCGGGTCTGGAAGTTCTGTTCCAG
GGGCCCCAGGATCCGATGGGTCTGTCCAGTCAAAATGGTCAGCTGAGAGGCCCTGTGAAACCCACTGGTG
GCCCTGGAGGAGGGGGCACACAGACACAGCAACAGATGAACCAGCTGAAAAACACCAACACAATCAATAA
TGGCACTCAGCAGCAAGCACAGAGTATGACCACCACTATTAAACCTGGTGATGACTGGAAAAAGACTTTA
AAACTCCCTCCAAAGGATCTAAGAATCAAAACTTCGGATGTGACCTCCACAAAAGGAAATGAGTTTGAAG
ATTACTGTTTGAAACGGGAGTTACTGATGGGAATTTTTGAAATGGGCTGGGAAAAGCCATCTCCTATTCA
GGAGGAGAGCATTCCCATTGCTTTATCTGGTAGGGATATCTTAGCTAGAGCAAAAAATGGAACAGGCAAG
AGCGGTGCCTACCTCATTCCCTTACTTGAACGGCTAGACCTGAAGAAGGACAATATACAAGCAATGGTGA
TTGTTCCCACTAGAGAACTTGCTCTACAGGTCAGTCAAATTTGCATCCAGGTCAGCAAACACATGGGAGG
GGCCAAAGTGATGGCAACCACAGGAGGAACCAATTTACGAGATGACATAATGAGGCTTGATGATACAGTG
CACGTGGTGATTGCTACCCCTGGGAGAATCCTGGATCTTATTAAGAAAGGAGTAGCAAAGGTTGATCATG
TCCAGATGATAGTATTGGATGAGGCAGATAAGTTGCTGTCACAGGATTTTGTGCAGATAATGGAGGATAT
TATTCTCACGCTACCTAAAAACAGGCAGATTTTACTATATTCCGCTACTTTCCCTCTTAGTGTACAGAAG
TTCATGAATTCCCATTTGCAGAAACCCTATGAGATTAACCTGATGGAG
[501 nt withheld, positions 5019-5519]
GTGGCAGAATACCACAGCGAGCCTGTAGAAGATGAGAAACCTTAAGCGGCCGCATAATGCTTAAGTCGAA
CAGAAAGTAATCGTATTGTACACGGCCGCATAATCGAAATTAATACGACTCACTATAGGGGAATTGTGAG
CGGATAACAATTCCCCATCTTAGTATATTAGTTAAGTATAAGAAGGAGATATACATAATATGTCCCCTAT
ACTAGGTTATTGGAAAATTAAGGGCCTTGTGCAACCCACTCGACTTCTTTTGGAATATCTTGAAGAAAAA
TATGAAGAGCATTTGTATGAGCGCGATGAAGGTGATAAATGGCGAAACAAAAAGTTTGAATTGGGTTTGG
AGTTTCCCAATCTTCCTTATTATATTGATGGTGATGTTAAATTAACACAGTCTATGGCCATCATACGTTA
TATAGCTGACAAGCACAACATGTTGGGTGGTTGTCCAAAAGAGCGTGCAGAGATTTCAATGCTTGAAGGA
GCGGTTTTGGATATTAGATACGGTGTTTCGAGAATTGCATATAGTAAAGACTTTGAAACTCTCAAAGTTG
ATT
